>Addgene plasmid #244895 | attB-GT-mNeonGreen-linker::pUC-GW-Kan_mod | addgene full sequence | sequence record 492590 | Addgene NGS Result
TTTTGAAAAAGCCGTTTCTGTAATGAAGGAGAAAACTCACCGAGGCAGTTCCATAGGATGGCAAGATCCT
GGTATCGGTCTGCGATTCCGACTCGTCCAACATCAATACAACCTATTAATTTCCCCTCGTCAAAAATAAG
GTTATCAAGTGAGAAATCACCATGAGTGACGACTGAATCCGGTGAGAATGGCAAAAGTTTATGCATTTCT
TTCCAGACTTGTTCAACAGGCCAGCCATTACGCTCGTCATCAAAATCACTCGCATCAACCAAACCGTTAT
TCATTCGTGATTGCGCCTGAGCGAGACGAAATACGCGATCGCTGTTAAAAGGACAATTACAAACAGGAAT
CGAATGCAACCGGCGCAGGAACACTGCCAGCGCATCAACAATATTTTCACCTGAATCAGGATATTCTTCT
AATACCTGGAATGCTGTTTTCCCAGGGATCGCAGTGGTGAGTAACCATGCATCATCAGGAGTACGGATAA
AATGCTTGATGGTCGGAAGAGGCATAAATTCCGTCAGCCAGTTTAGTCTGACCATCTCATCTGTAACATC
ATTGGCAACGCTACCTTTGCCATGTTTCAGAAACAACTCTGGCGCATCGGGCTTCCCATACAATCGATAG
ATTGTCGCACCTGATTGCCCGACATTATCGCGAGCCCATTTATACCCATATAAATCAGCATCCATGTTGG
AATTTAATCGCGGCCTAGAGCAAGACGTTTCCCGTTGAATATGGCTCATACTCTTCCTTTTTCAATATTA
TTGAAGCATTTATCAGGGTTATTGTCTCATGAGCGGATACATATTTGAATGTATTTAGAAAAATAAACAA
ATAGGGGTTCCGCGCACATTTCCCCGAAAAGTGCCACCTGACGTCTAAGAAACCATTATTATCATGACAT
TAACCTATAAAAATAGGCGTATCACGAGGCCCTTTCGTCTCGCGCGTTTCGGTGATGACGGTGAAAACCT
CTGACACATGCAGCTCCCGGAGACGGTCACAGCTTGTCTGTAAGCGGATGCCGGGAGCAGACAAGCCCGT
CAGGGCGCGTCAGCGGGTGTTGGCGGGTGTCGGGGCTGGCTTAACTATGCGGCATCAGAGCAGATTGTAC
TGAGAGTGCACCATATGCGGTGTGAAATACCGCACAGATGCGTAAGGAGAAAATACCGCATCAGGCGCCA
TTCGCCATTCAGGCTGCGCAACTGTTGGGAAGGGCGATCGGTGCGGGCCTCTTCGCTATTACGCCAGCTG
GCGAAAGGGGGATGTGCTGCAAGGCGATTAAGTTGGGTAACGCCAGGGTTTTCCCAGTCACGACGTTGTA
AAACGACGGCCAGTGAATTGACGCGTATTGGGATGAAGACAAGCTTGTCGACGACGGCGGTCTCCGTCGT
CAGGATCATCCGGATGGTGAGCAAGGGCGAGGAGGATAACATGGCCTCCCTGCCAGCAACACACGAACTG
CACATTTTTGGATCAATTAATGGCGTGGATTTTGATATGGTGGGCCAGGGCACAGGCAATCCCAATGATG
GGTATGAAGAACTGAACCTGAAGAGCACAAAGGGCGACCTCCAGTTTTCTCCCTGGATTCTGGTGCCCCA
TATCGGATATGGATTTCACCAGTACCTCCCTTATCCTGATGGAATGAGCCCTTTCCAGGCAGCTATGGTG
GATGGCTCCGGGTATCAGGTGCACCGGACAATGCAGTTTGAAGATGGCGCTTCTCTGACAGTGAATTATC
GGTATACTTATGAAGGATCTCATATCAAAGGCGAGGCCCAGGTGAAAGGAACAGGATTCCCTGCCGATGG
GCCAGTGATGACAAATTCTCTGACCGCAGCCGATTGGTGCAGGAGCAAAAAGACTTACCCCAACGATAAG
ACTATCATCTCTACTTTTAAATGGTCATATACCACTGGCAATGGGAAGAGGTACAGGTCTACTGCTAGGA
CAACTTACACATTTGCCAAACCCATGGCAGCTAATTATCTGAAAAATCAGCCTATGTATGTGTTTCGCAA
GACAGAGCTGAAACATAGCAAAACCGAGCTGAACTTTAAGGAGTGGCAGAAAGCCTTTACTGACGTGATG
GGGATGGATGAACTTTACAAGGGAGGCTCCGGAGGTGGCTCTGGAAAGGCCGGCTTGAGTCTTCATCCCA
ATGGCGCGCCGAGCTTGGCTCGAGCATGGTCATAGCTGTTTCCTGTGTGAAATTGTTATCCGCTCACAAT
TCCACACAACATACGAGCCGGAAGCATAAAGTGTAAAGCCTGGGGTGCCTAATGAGTGAGCTAACTCACA
TTAATTGCGTTGCGCTCACTGCCCGCTTTCCAGTCGGGAAACCTGTCGTGCCAGCTGCATTAATGAATCG
GCCAACGCGCGGGGAGAGGCGGTTTGCGTATTGGGCGCTCTTCCGCTTCCTCGCTCACTGACTCGCTGCG
CTCGGTCGTTCGGCTGCGGCGAGCGGTATCAGCTCACTCAAAGGCGGTAATACGGTTATCCACAGAATCA
GGGGATAACGCAGGAAAGAACATGTGAGCAAAAGGCCAGCAAAAGGCCAGGAACCGTAAAAAGGCCGCGT
TGCTGGCGTTTTTCCATAGGCTCCGCCCCCCTGACGAGCATCACAAAAATCGACGCTCAAGTCAGAGGTG
GCGAAACCCGACAGGACTATAAAGATACCAGGCGTTTCCCCCTGGAAGCTCCCTCGTGCGCTCTCCTGTT
CCGACCCTGCCGCTTACCGGATACCTGTCCGCCTTTCTCCCTTCGGGAAGCGTGGCGCTTTCTCATAGCT
CACGCTGTAGGTATCTCAGTTCGGTGTAGGTCGTTCGCTCCAAGCTGGGCTGTGTGCACGAACCCCCCGT
TCAGCCCGACCGCTGCGCCTTATCCGGTAACTATCGTCTTGAGTCCAACCCGGTAAGACACGACTTATCG
CCACTGGCAGCAGCCACTGGTAACAGGATTAGCAGAGCGAGGTATGTAGGCGGTGCTACAGAGTTCTTGA
AGTGGTGGCCTAACTACGGCTACACTAGAAGAACAGTATTTGGTATCTGCGCTCTGCTGAAGCCAGTTAC
CTTCGGAAAAAGAGTTGGTAGCTCTTGATCCGGCAAACAAACCACCGCTGGTAGCGGTGGTTTTTTTGTT
TGCAAGCAGCAGATTACGCGCAGAAAAAAAGGATCTCAAGAAGATCCTTTGATCTTTTCTACGGGGTCTG
ACGCTCAGTGGAACGAAAACTCACGTTAAGGGATTTTGGTCATGAGATTATCAAAAAGGATCTTCACCTA
GATCCTTTTAAATTAAAAATGAAGTTTTAAATCAATCTAAAGTATATATGAGTAAACTTGGTCTGACAGT
TAGAAAAACTCATCGAGCATCAAATGAAACTGCAATTTATTCATATCAGGATTATCAATACCATAT
Features (pLannotate 1.2.2; 11 found; start..end, strand, type, name):
    750..854     -  promoter       AmpR promoter: bla
    949..984     +  CDS            rop (fragment): Rop protein, which maintains plasmids at low copy number; rop
   1086..1185    +  misc_feature   bom (fragment): basis of mobility region from pBR322
   1191..1348    -  CDS            lacZα (fragment): LacZα fragment of β-galactosidase; lacZ fragment
   1414..2121    +  CDS            mNeonGreen: mNeonGreen is a basic (constitutively fluorescent) green/yellow fluorescent protein published in 2013, derived from Branchiostoma lanceolatum. It is reported to be a very rapidly-maturing monomer with moderate acid sensitivity.
   2223..2239    -  protein_bind   lac operator: The lac repressor binds to the lac operator to inhibit transcription in E. coli. This inhibition can be relieved by adding lactose or isopropyl-β-D-thiogalactopyranoside (IPTG). lac repressor encoded by lacI
   2247..2277    -  promoter       lac promoter: promoter for the E. coli lac operon
   2292..2313    -  protein_bind   CAP binding site: CAP binding activates transcription in the presence of cAMP. E. coli catabolite activator protein
   2326..2418    -  CDS            lacI (fragment): lac repressor; lacI; The lac repressor binds to the lac operator to inhibit transcription in E. coli. This inhibition can be relieved by adding lactose or isopropyl-β-D-thiogalactopyranoside (IPTG).
   2601..3189    -  rep_origin     ori: high-copy-number ColE1/pMB1/pBR322/pUC origin of replication
   3360..749     -  CDS            KanR (across the origin): aminoglycoside phosphotransferase; aph(3')-Ia; confers resistance to kanamycin in bacteria or G418 (Geneticin®) in eukaryotes
