>Addgene plasmid #244895 | attB-GT-mNeonGreen-linker::pUC-GW-Kan_mod | analyzer sequence | sequence record 481598
TTTTGAAAAAGCCGTTTCTGTAATGAAGGAGAAAACTCACCGAGGCAGTTCCATAGGATGGCAAGATCCT
GGTATCGGTCTGCGATTCCGACTCGTCCAACATCAATACAACCTATTAATTTCCCCTCGTCAAAAATAAG
GTTATCAAGTGAGAAATCACCATGAGTGACGACTGAATCCGGTGAGAATGGCAAAAGTTTATGCATTTCT
TTCCAGACTTGTTCAACAGGCCAGCCATTACGCTCGTCATCAAAATCACTCGCATCAACCAAACCGTTAT
TCATTCGTGATTGCGCCTGAGCGAAACGAAATACGCGATCGCTGTTAAAAGGACAATTACAAACAGGAAT
CGAATGCAACCGGCGCAGGAACACTGCCAGCGCATCAACAATATTTTCACCTGAATCAGGATATTCTTCT
AATACCTGGAATGCTGTTTTCCCAGGGATCGCAGTGGTGAGTAACCATGCATCATCAGGAGTACGGATAA
AATGCTTGATGGTCGGAAGAGGCATAAATTCCGTCAGCCAGTTTAGTCTGACCATCTCATCTGTAACATC
ATTGGCAACGCTACCTTTGCCATGTTTCAGAAACAACTCTGGCGCATCGGGCTTCCCATACAATCGATAG
ATTGTCGCACCTGATTGCCCGACATTATCGCGAGCCCATTTATACCCATATAAATCAGCATCCATGTTGG
AATTTAATCGCGGCCTAGAGCAAGACGTTTCCCGTTGAATATGGCTCATACTCTTCCTTTTTCAATATTA
TTGAAGCATTTATCAGGGTTATTGTCTCATGAGCGGATACATATTTGAATGTATTTAGAAAAATAAACAA
ATAGGGGTTCCGCGCACATTTCCCCGAAAAGTGCCACCTGACGTCTAAGAAACCATTATTATCATGACAT
TAACCTATAAAAATAGGCGTATCACGAGGCCCTTTTGTCTCGCGCGTTTCGGTGATGACGGTGAAAACCT
CTGACACATGCAGCTCCCGGAGACTGTCACAGCTTGTCTGTAAGCGGATGCCGGGAGCAGACAAGCCCGT
CAGGGCGCGTCAGCGGGTGTTGGCGGGTGTCGGGGCTGGCTTAACTATGCGGCATCAGAGCAGATTGTAC
TGAGAGTGCACCATATGCGGTGTGAAATACCGCACAGATGCGTAAGGAGAAAATACCGCATCAGGCGCCA
TTCGCCATTCAGGCTGCGCAACTGTTGGGAAGGGCGATCGGTGCGGGCCTCTTCGCTATTACGCCAGCTG
GCGAAAGGGGGATGTGCTGCAAGGCGATTAAGTTGGGTAACGCCAGGGTTTTCCCAGTCACGACGTTGTA
AAACGACGGCCAGTGAATTGACGCGTATTGGGATGAAGACAAGCTTGTCGACGACGGCGGTCTCCGTCGT
CAGGATCATCCGGATGGTGAGCAAGGGCGAGGAGGATAACATGGCCTCCCTGCCAGCAACACACGAACTG
CACATTTTTGGATCAATTAATGGCGTGGATTTTGATATGGTGGGCCAGGGCACAGGCAATCCCAATGATG
GGTATGAAGAACTGAACCTGAAGAGCACAAAGGGCGACCTCCAGTTTTCTCCCTGGATTCTGGTGCCCCA
TATCGGATATGGATTTCACCAGTACCTCCCTTATCCTGATGGAATGAGCCCTTTCCAGGCAGCTATGGTG
GATGGCTCCGGGTATCAGGTGCACCGGACAATGCAGTTTGAAGATGGCGCTTCTCTGACAGTGAATTATC
GGTATACTTATGAAGGATCTCATATCAAAGGCGAGGCCCAGGTGAAAGGAACAGGATTCCCTGCCGATGG
GCCAGTGATGACAAATTCTCTGACCGCAGCCGATTGGTGCAGGAGCAAAAAGACTTACCCCAACGATAAG
ACTATCATCTCTACTTTTAAATGGTCATATACCACTGGCAATGGGAAGAGGTACAGGTCTACTGCTAGGA
CAACTTACACATTTGCCAAACCCATGGCAGCTAATTATCTGAAAAATCAGCCTATGTATGTGTTTCGCAA
GACAGAGCTGAAACATAGCAAAACCGAGCTGAACTTTAAGGAGTGGCAGAAAGCCTTTACTGACGTGATG
GGGATGGATGAACTTTACAAGGGAGGCTCCGGAGGTGGCTCTGGAAAGGCCGGCTTGAGTCTTCATCCCA
ATGGCGCGCCGAGCTTGGCTCGAGCATGGTCATAGCTGTTTCCTGTGTGAAATTGTTATCCGCTCACAAT
TCCACACAACATACGAGCCGGAAGCATAAAGTGTAAAGCCTGGGGTGCCTAATGAGTGAGCTAACTCACA
TTAATTGCGTTGCGCTCACTGCCCGCTTTCCAGTCGGGAAACCTGTCGTGCCAGCTGCATTAATGAATCG
GCCAACGCGCGGGGAGAGGCGGTTTGCGTATTGGGCGCTGTTCCGCTTCCTCGCTCACTGACTCGCTGCG
CTCGGTCGTTCGGCTGCGGCGAGCGGTATCAGCTCACTCAAAGGCGGTAATACGGTTATCCACAGAATCA
GGGGATAACGCAGGAAAGAACATGTGAGCAAAAGGCCAGCAAAAGGCCAGGAACCGTAAAAAGGCCGCGT
TGCTGGCGTTTTTCCATAGGCTCCGCCCCCCTGACGAGCATCACAAAAATCGACGCTCAAGTCAGAGGTG
GCGAAACCCGACAGGACTATAAAGATACCAGGCGTTTCCCCCTGGAAGCTCCCTCGTGCGCTCTCCTGTT
CCGACCCTGCCGCTTACCGGATACCTGTCCGCCTTTCTCCCTTCGGGAAGCGTGGCGCTTTCTCATAGCT
CACGCTGTAGGTATCTCAGTTCGGTGTAGGTCGTTCGCTCCAAGCTGGGCTGTGTGCACGAACCCCCCGT
TCAGCCCGACCGCTGCGCCTTATCCGGTAACTATCGTCTTGAGTCCAACCCGGTAAGACACGACTTATCG
CCACTGGCAGCAGCCACTGGTAACAGGATTAGCAGAGCGAGGTATGTAGGCGGTGCTACAGAGTTCTTGA
AGTGGTGGCCTAACTACGGCTACACTAGAAGAACAGTATTTGGTATCTGCGCTCTGCTGAAGCCAGTTAC
CTTCGGAAAAAGAGTTGGTAGCTCTTGATCCGGCAAACAAACCACCGCTGGTAGCGGTGGTTTTTTTGTT
TGCAAGCAGCAGATTACGCGCAGAAAAAAAGGATCTCAAGAAGATCCTTTGATCTTTTCTACGGGGTCTG
ACGCTCAGTGGAACGAAAACTCACGTTAAGGGATTTTGGTCATGAGATTATCAAAAAGGATCTTCACCTA
GATCCTTTTAAATTAAAAATGAAGTTTTAAATCAATCTAAAGTATATATGAGTAAACTTGGTCTGACAGT
TAGAAAAACTCATCGAGCATCAAATGAAACTGCAATTTATTCATATCAGGATTATCAATACCATAT
Features (pLannotate 1.2.2; 11 found; start..end, strand, type, name):
    750..854     -  promoter       AmpR promoter: bla
    949..984     +  CDS            rop (fragment): Rop protein, which maintains plasmids at low copy number; rop
   1086..1185    +  misc_feature   bom (fragment): basis of mobility region from pBR322
   1191..1348    -  CDS            lacZα (fragment): LacZα fragment of β-galactosidase; lacZ fragment
   1414..2121    +  CDS            mNeonGreen: mNeonGreen is a basic (constitutively fluorescent) green/yellow fluorescent protein published in 2013, derived from Branchiostoma lanceolatum. It is reported to be a very rapidly-maturing monomer with moderate acid sensitivity.
   2223..2239    -  protein_bind   lac operator: The lac repressor binds to the lac operator to inhibit transcription in E. coli. This inhibition can be relieved by adding lactose or isopropyl-β-D-thiogalactopyranoside (IPTG). lac repressor encoded by lacI
   2247..2277    -  promoter       lac promoter: promoter for the E. coli lac operon
   2292..2313    -  protein_bind   CAP binding site: CAP binding activates transcription in the presence of cAMP. E. coli catabolite activator protein
   2326..2418    -  CDS            lacI (fragment): lac repressor; lacI; The lac repressor binds to the lac operator to inhibit transcription in E. coli. This inhibition can be relieved by adding lactose or isopropyl-β-D-thiogalactopyranoside (IPTG).
   2601..3189    -  rep_origin     ori: high-copy-number ColE1/pMB1/pBR322/pUC origin of replication
   3360..749     -  CDS            KanR (across the origin): aminoglycoside phosphotransferase; aph(3')-Ia; confers resistance to kanamycin in bacteria or G418 (Geneticin®) in eukaryotes
