[The description below was written by a language model from this plasmid's Addgene catalogue record and pLannotate feature annotations shown in this document.]
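Description:
attB-GT-mNeonGreen-linker::pUC-GW-Kan_mod is a small (about 3.4 kb) bacterial cloning plasmid built on a modified version of the commercial pUC-GW-Kan gene-synthesis backbone and catalogued as a minicircle producer plasmid. It replicates in E. coli from a high-copy ColE1/pUC-type origin and is selected with kanamycin through an aph(3')-Ia aminoglycoside phosphotransferase gene driven by the bla (AmpR) promoter. The rest of the annotated backbone consists of typical pUC remnants: fragments of lacZα, lacI, rop and the bom region, together with the lac promoter, lac operator and CAP binding site. These flank the insert but play no evident role in the payload.

The payload is a synthetic mNeonGreen coding sequence, a bright, rapidly maturing monomeric green/yellow fluorescent protein. No eukaryotic promoter, polyadenylation signal or other expression element is annotated around it, which fits a promoterless tag donor rather than an expression cassette. The construct name indicates that the fluorescent protein is preceded by an attB recombinase attachment site with a "GT" designation, which probably denotes the central dinucleotide of the site, and followed by a linker for in-frame fusion. Neither the attB site nor the linker was picked up by the automated annotation, so their positions cannot be confirmed from the feature table. The associated work describes a one-step tagging method for rapid site-specific integration by simultaneous reagent delivery, so this plasmid appears to serve as the parental template from which a backbone-free attB-mNeonGreen-linker minicircle donor is generated for integrating a fluorescent tag at a target genomic site. The record does not state how the minicircle is excised or which recombinase is used.
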