Addgene plasmid #244895: attB-GT-mNeonGreen-linker::pUC-GW-Kan_mod
Purpose: Minicircle producer plasmid
Depositing lab: Andrew Bassett. Depositing organization: Wellcome Sanger Institute. Publication: ONE-STEP tagging: a versatile method for rapid site-specific integration by simultaneous reagent delivery. Migliori V, Bruntraeger MB, Gyulev IS, Lichou F, Burgold T, Gitterman DP, Iwama S, Trinh AL, Washer SJ, Jones CP, Trynka G, Bassett AR. Nucleic Acids Res. 2025 Aug 11;53(15):gkaf809. doi: 10.1093/nar/gkaf809. PubMed 40823809.
Backbone
  Vector backbone: pUC-GW-Kan
  Backbone manufacturer: Genewiz
  Vector type: Unspecified
Growth in bacteria
  Bacterial resistance: Kanamycin, 50 μg/mL
  Growth temperature: 37°C
  Growth strain: DH5alpha
  Copy number: Unknown
Gene/Insert
  Gene/Insert name: mNeonGreen
  Species: Synthetic
Terms and licenses: Academic/Nonprofit Terms; Industry Terms: Not Available to Industry
Depositor comments: Please visit https://doi.org/10.1101/2024.08.29.610246 for the bioRxiv preprint.
How to cite: attB-GT-mNeonGreen-linker::pUC-GW-Kan_mod was a gift from Andrew Bassett (Addgene plasmid # 244895 ; http://n2t.net/addgene:244895 ; RRID:Addgene_244895)
